>Addgene plasmid #219781 | pAAV-CMV-CD4-sTC-M13-GFP-P2A-CaM-V5-sTN | addgene full sequence | sequence record 434245 | Addgene NGS Result
TCTGCTTCCCTGATCATTTCATCAACCTCTTCATCTGTTAACTTCTCTCCAAGGTTTGTCATCACGTGGC
GAAGCTCTGCTGCACTGATGTAGCCATTGCCATCCTTATCAAACACACCGAACGCTTCTCTAATTTCTTC
TTCCGTGTCCCTGTATTTCATTTTTCTTGCCATCATTGTCAGGAACTCAGGGAAGTCGATTGTGCCGTCA
CCGTCGGCATCTACTTCATTGATCATGTCCTGCAGCTCTGCTTCTGTGGGGTTCTGCCCCAGAGACCGCA
TCACCGTCCCCAGCTCCTTGGTTGTTATTGTCCCATCCCCGTCCTTGTCAAATAGGGAGAAAGCCTCTTT
AAATTCTGCGATCTGCTCTTCAGTCAGTTGGTCTGGCCCGGGATTCTCTTCGACATCCCCTGCTTGTTTC
AACAGGGAGAAGTTAGTGGCTCCGCTTCCCTTGTACAGCTCGTCCATGCCGAGAGTGATCCCGGCGGCGG
TCACGAACTCCAGCAGGACCATGTGATCGCGCTTCTCGTTGGGGTCTTTGCTCAGGGCGGACTGGGTGCT
CAGGTAGTGGTTGTCGGGCAGCAGCACGGGGCCGTCGCCGATGGGGGTGTTCTGCTGGTAGTGGTCGGCG
AGCTGCACGCTGCCGTCCTCGATGTTGTGGCGGATCTTGAAGTTCACCTTGATGCCGTTCTTCTGCTTGT
CGGCCATGATATAGACGTTGTGGCTGTTGTAGTTGTACTCCAGCTTGTGCCCCAGGATGTTGCCGTCCTC
CTTGAAGTCGATGCCCTTCAGCTCGATGCGGTTCACCAGGGTGTCGCCCTCGAACTTCACCTCGGCGCGG
GTCTTGTAGTTGCCGTCGTCCTTGAAGAAGATGGTGCGCTCCTGGACGTAGCCTTCGGGCATGGCGGACT
TGAAGAAGTCGTGCTGCTTCATGTGGTCGGGGTAGCGGCTGAAGCACTGCACGCCGTAGGTCAGGGTGGT
CACGAGGGTGGGCCAGGGCACGGGCAGCTTGCCGGTGGTGCAGATGAACTTCAGGGTCAGCTTGCCGTAG
GTGGCATCGCCCTCGCCCTCGCCGGACACGCTGAACTTGTGGCCGTTTACGTCGCCGTCCAGCTCGACCA
GGATGGGCACCACCCCGGTGAACAGCTCCTCGCCCTTGCTCACCATAGATCCACCGCTGCCTGATCCACT
TCCACCTGAGCTCAGCCGACCTATAGCTCTGACTGCGTGACCTGTCTTATTCCACTTACGACGACCGCTC
CCACTACCACCGGTACTCCCGCCCGAGCCCTTTTCGGCAGACCGCAGACTGATTTCTCCGCCCATCCAGG
GTTTGATAACTCCGTCCTGTTCCAGCAGCAGGGCTCCCTGTTTATCAATCCCCCGGCTAATCCCGAAAAT
CTCTTTGTCCCCAATGATCAGCTTCACGGGTCTATTGATGAAGTTATCCAGCTTCTCCCACCGTGGCAGA
TATGGAGCCAGGCCTTCCTGCTCGAACAGTTCCAGGGCTGCCCGCAGCTCTCGGATCAGCGTAGCGGCCA
GAGTATTCCTGTCCAGGTTAATCCCTGCTTCCTGCAGTGTGATCCAGCCCTGATTGACCACGCTTTCCTC
CACGCGCCTCATAGCCACGTTAATCCCGGCGCCAATGACGATCTGTGCAGCATCGCCTGTTATTCCGGCC
AGCTCCACCAGGATGCCTGCCAGCTTTCTATCCTGCAGATACAGGTCATTGGGCCATTTGACTCGCACCT
TGTCTGCTCCCAGCTTTCGCAGCGCTTCTGCCATGACAATTCCGATGACCGGGCCCAGGCCGATTGCTGC
TGGTCCCCGCTTCAGGCGCCAAAACATACTCAGGTACAGGTTAGCTCCAAAAGGAGAGAACCATTTCCTC
CCTCTGCTTCCTCTCCCTGCCTGCTGATATTCTGCAATGCAAGCATCCCCACTCTTCAGCTCGCCGATTC
GATCCAGCAGGTACTGATTGGTGGAGTCGACCACAGGCAGGACTGCCACGCTCCCGCCGTCCAGCTGTCC
ACCTCCAGAGCTGCCACCAGAACCTCTAGAGCCACCGCTGCCCGAGCCCGAGGTCGAGCCCGAGCCCTTG
CGCCTTCGGTGCCGGCACCTGACACAGAAGAAGATGCCTAGCCCAATGAAAAGCAGGAGGCCGGCGACGC
CCCCCAGCACAATCAGGGCCATTGGCTGCACCGGGGTGGACCATGTGGGCAGAACCTTGATGTTGGATTC
CAGCAGGACCTGTCCCGAGTCACTCAGCAGACACTGCCACATCCCCGCCTCAGGGTTCAGCACCCACACC
GCCTTCTCCCGCTTCGAGACCTTTGCCTCCTTGTTCTCCAGTTTCAAGCTCAGCATCAGCTTAGGGGAGG
TGGGTCCCCACACCTCACAGGTCAAATTTTTCTGGAGCTGAGTGGCTCTCATCACCACCAGGTTCACTTC
CTGATGCAACTTTCCTGTTTTCGCTTCAAGGGCCAGGGTGAGGTTTCCAGAGCCAGCATACTGAGGCAAG
GCCTGGGGCAGGGTGAGGTGGAGCGGGAGCTTCTTGCCCATCTGGAGCTTAGGGTCCTGGGTAACCCGTT
TTACAGACACTTCCTTGTTCTTCAGGTCAAAGGTGATCCAAGACTTGGAGGAGGAAGCCCTCTCCGCCTG
CCACCACAGCTCGCCACTGCCCGTCAGCTTTTCAACTGTAAAGGCGAGTGGGAAGGAGAACTCCACCTGT
TCCCCCTCTTTCTTATAGACTATGCTGGAGGCCTTCTGGAAGTCGAGAGCGTAATCAGGGACGTCATAGG
GATAGGCGTAATCTGGCACATCGTATGGGTAAGATCTGGCCGGCTGGGCCCCGTCACCAGTGGAACCTGG
AACCCAGAGCAGCAGTACCCATAGCAGGAGTGTGTCTGTCTCCATGGTGGCAAGCTTGGGTCTCCCTATA
GTGAGTCGTATTAATTTCGATAAGCCAGTAAGCAGTGGGTTCTCTAGTTAGCCAGAGAGCTCTGCTTATA
TAGACCTCCCACCGTACACGCCTACCGCCCATTTGCGTCAATGGGGCGGAGTTGTTACGACATTTTGGAA
AGTCCCGTTGATTTTGGTGCCAAAACAAACTCCCATTGACGTCAATGGGGTGGAGACTTGGAAATCCCCG
TGAGTCAAACCGCTATCCACGCCCATTGATGTACTGCCAAAACCGCATCACCATGGTAATAGCGATGACT
AATACGTAGATGTACTGCCAAGTAGGAAAGTCCCATAAGGTCATGTACTGGGCATAATGCCAGGCGGGCC
ATTTACCGTCATTGACGTCAATAGGGGGCGTACTTGGCATATGATACACTTGATGTACTGCCAAGTGGGC
AGTTTACCGTAAATACTCCACCCATTGACGTCAATGGAAAGTCCCTATTGGCGTTACTATGGGAACATAC
GTCATTATTGACGTCAATGGGCGGGGGTCGTTGGGCGGTCAGCCAGGCGGGCCATTTACCGTAAGTTATG
TAACGCGGAACTCCATATATGGGCTATGAACTAATGACCCCGTAATTGATTACTATGTACAACGCGTGCG
GCCGCAGGAACCCCTAGTGATGGAGTTGGCCACTCCCTCTCTGCGCGCTCGCTCGCTCACTGAGGCCGGG
CGACCAAAGGTCGCCCGACGCCCGGGCGGCCTCAGTGAGCGAGCGAGCGCGCAGCTGCCTGCAGGACATG
TGAGCAAAAGGCCAGCAAAAGGCCAGGAACCGTAAAAAGGCCGCGTTGCTGGCGTTTTTCCATAGGCTCC
GCCCCCCTGACGAGCATCACAAAAATCGACGCTCAAGTCAGAGGTGGCGAAACCCGACAGGACTATAAAG
ATACCAGGCGTTTCCCCCTGGAAGCTCCCTCGTGCGCTCTCCTGTTCCGACCCTGCCGCTTACCGGATAC
CTGTCCGCCTTTCTCCCTTCGGGAAGCGTGGCGCTTTCTCATAGCTCACGCTGTAGGTATCTCAGTTCGG
TGTAGGTCGTTCGCTCCAAGCTGGGCTGTGTGCACGAACCCCCCGTTCAGCCCGACCGCTGCGCCTTATC
CGGTAACTATCGTCTTGAGTCCAACCCGGTAAGACACGACTTATCGCCACTGGCAGCAGCCACTGGTAAC
AGGATTAGCAGAGCGAGGTATGTAGGCGGTGCTACAGAGTTCTTGAAGTGGTGGCCTAACTACGGCTACA
CTAGAAGAACAGTATTTGGTATCTGCGCTCTGCTGAAGCCAGTTACCTTCGGAAAAAGAGTTGGTAGCTC
TTGATCCGGCAAACAAACCACCGCTGGTAGCGGTGGTTTTTTTGTTTGCAAGCAGCAGATTACGCGCAGA
AAAAAAGGATCTCAAGAAGATCCTTTGATCTTTTCTACGGGGTCTGACGCTCAGTGGAACGAAAACTCAC
GTTAAGGGATTTTGGTCATGAGATTATCAAAAAGGATCTTCACCTAGATCCTTTTAAATTAAAAATGAAG
TTTTAAATCAATCTAAAGTATATATGAGTAAACTTGGTCTGACAGTTACCAATGCTTAATCAGTGAGGCA
CCTATCTCAGCGATCTGTCTATTTCGTTCATCCATAGTTGCCTGACTCCCCGTCGTGTAGATAACTACGA
TACGGGAGGGCTTACCATCTGGCCCCAGTGCTGCAATGATACCGCGGCTTCCACGCTCACCGGCTCCAGA
TTTATCAGCAATAAACCAGCCAGCCGGAAGGGCCGAGCGCAGAAGTGGTCCTGCAACTTTATCCGCCTCC
ATCCAGTCTATTAATTGTTGCCGGGAAGCTAGAGTAAGTAGTTCGCCAGTTAATAGTTTGCGCAACGTTG
TTGCCATTGCTACAGGCATCGTGGTGTCACGCTCGTCGTTTGGTATGGCTTCATTCAGCTCCGGTTCCCA
ACGATCAAGGCGAGTTACATGATCCCCCATGTTGTGCAAAAAAGCGGTTAGCTCCTTCGGTCCTCCGATC
GTTGTCAGAAGTAAGTTGGCCGCAGTGTTATCACTCATGGTTATGGCAGCACTGCATAATTCTCTTACTG
TCATGCCATCCGTAAGATGCTTTTCTGTGACTGGTGAGTACTCAACCAAGTCATTCTGAGAATAGTGTAT
GCGGCGACCGAGTTGCTCTTGCCCGGCGTCAATACGGGATAATACCGCGCCACATAGCAGAACTTTAAAA
GTGCTCATCATTGGAAAACGTTCTTCGGGGCGAAAACTCTCAAGGATCTTACCGCTGTTGAGATCCAGTT
CGATGTAACCCACTCGTGCACCCAACTGATCTTCAGCATCTTTTACTTTCACCAGCGTTTCTGGGTGAGC
AAAAACAGGAAGGCAAAATGCCGCAAAAAAGGGAATAAGGGCGACACGGAAATGTTGAATACTCATACTC
TTCCTTTTTCAATATTATTGAAGCATTTATCAGGGTTATTGTCTCATGAGCGGATACATATTTGAATGTA
TTTAGAAAAATAAACAAATAGGGGTTCCGCGCACATTTCCCCGAAAAGTGCCACCTGACGTCTAAGAAAC
CATTATTATCATGACATTAACCTATAAAAATAGGCGTATCACGAGGCCCTTTCGTCTCGCGCGTTTCGGT
GATGACGGTGAAAACCTCTGACACATGCAGCTCCCGGAGACGGTCACAGCTTGTCTGTAAGCGGATGCCG
GGAGCAGACAAGCCCGTCAGGGCGCGTCAGCGGGTGTTGGCGGGTGTCGGGGCTGGCTTAACTATGCGGC
ATCAGAGCAGATTGTACTGAGAGTGCACCATAAAATTGTAAACGTTAATATTTTGTTAAAATTCGCGTTA
AATTTTTGTTAAATCAGCTCATTTTTTAACCAATAGACCGAAATCGGCAAAATCCCTTATAAATCAAAAG
AATAGCCCGAGATAGAGT
[37 nt withheld, positions 5899-5935]
AAAGAACGTGGACTCCAACGTCAAAGG
[141 nt withheld, positions 5963-6103]
G
[46 nt withheld, positions 6105-6150]
A
[95 nt withheld, positions 6152-6246]
TATGCGGTGTGAAATACCGCACAGATGCGTAAGGAGAAAATACCGCATCAGGCGCCCCTGCAGGCAGCTG
CGCGCTCGCTCGCTCACTGAGGCCGCCCGGGCAAAGCCCGGGCGTCGGGCGACCTTTGGTCGCCCGGCCT
CAGTGAGCGAGCGAGCGCGCAGAGAGGGAGTGGCCAACTCCATCACTAGGGGTTCCTGCGGCCGCTCGGT
CCGCACGTGGTTACCTCCCCAGCATGCCTGCTATTGTCTTCCCAATCCTCCCCCTTGCTGTCCTGCCCCA
CCCCACCCCCCAGAATAGAATGACACCTACTCAGACAATGCGATGCAATTTCCTCATTTTATTAGGAAAG
GACAGTGGGAGTGGCACCTTCCAGGGTCAAGGAAGGCACGGGGGAGGGGCAAACAACAGATGGCTGGCAA
CTAGAAGGCACAGTCGAGGCTGATCAGCGAGCTCTAGCTCGAGGAATTCTTATTACAGAATCTGTTTAGC
GTTCAGCAGCGGGATAGGCTCGGGCAGAGAGTAGCCCTTTCCGGGCACGGTGAACACGTCCACGCCCCAG
TCGCGCAGAGTCTGAATGTGCTTGTTGATAGCGGCCCTGGACATGCCCAGGGTTTCTCCCAGCTGTTCGC
CACTATGGAACTCGCCATTAGCCAGGAGAGCGATCAGCTTCAGAGGCACAGTATTGTCTTTGCTAGCGGT
GCTGTCCAGGCCCAGCAGGGGGTTGGGGATGGGCTTGCCACCTCCAGAGCTGCCACCAGAACCTCCAGAG
CCACCGCTGCCCGAGCCCGAGGTCGAGCCCGAGCCCTTCTTCGCTGTCATCATTTGTACAAACTCTTCGT
AGTTTACCTGACCATCCCCATCGATG
Features (pLannotate 1.2.2; 22 found; start..end, strand, type, name):
    450..1166    -  CDS            EGFP: EGFP is a basic (constitutively fluorescent) green fluorescent protein published in 1996, derived from Aequorea victoria. It is reported to be a rapidly-maturing weak dimer with moderate acid sensitivity.
   1197..1253    -  CDS            calmodulin-binding peptide: calmodulin-binding peptide from avian smooth muscle myosin light chain kinase
   1290..2030    -  CDS            miniTurbo: N-terminally truncated mutant of the E. coli biotin ligase BioID engineered for improved catalytic efficiency (Branon et al., 2018)
   2109..2771    -  CDS            CD4 (truncated) (fragment): truncated human CD4 cell surface glycoprotein lacking the cytoplasmic tail
   2853..2915    -  sig_peptide    Igκ leader: leader sequence from mouse immunoglobulin κ light chain
   2935..2953    -  promoter       T7 promoter: promoter for bacteriophage T7 RNA polymerase
   2969..3002    -  LTR            5' LTR (truncated) (fragment): truncated 5' long terminal repeat (LTR) from HIV-1
   2998..3201    -  promoter       CMV promoter: human cytomegalovirus (CMV) immediate early promoter
   3202..3505    -  enhancer       CMV enhancer: human cytomegalovirus immediate early enhancer
   3611..3638    -  repeat_region  AAV2 ITR (fragment): inverted terminal repeat of adeno-associated virus serotype 2 inverted
   3667..3694    -  repeat_region  AAV2 ITR (fragment): inverted terminal repeat of adeno-associated virus serotype 2 inverted
   3767..4355    -  rep_origin     ori: high-copy-number ColE1/pMB1/pBR322/pUC origin of replication
   4526..5386    -  CDS            AmpR: β-lactamase; bla; confers resistance to ampicillin, carbenicillin, and related antibiotics
   5387..5491    -  promoter       AmpR promoter: bla
   5586..5621    +  CDS            rop (fragment): Rop protein, which maintains plasmids at low copy number; rop
   5723..5772    +  misc_feature   bom (fragment): basis of mobility region from pBR322
   5773..6228    -  rep_origin     f1 ori (sequence partly withheld): f1 bacteriophage origin of replication; arrow indicates direction of (+) strand synthesis
   6247..6298    +  misc_feature   bom (fragment): basis of mobility region from pBR322
   6303..6443    -  repeat_region  AAV2 ITR: inverted terminal repeat of adeno-associated virus serotype 2 inverted
   6472..6679    -  polyA_signal   bGH poly(A) signal: bovine growth hormone polyadenylation signal
   6722..6937    -  CDS            TurboID (fragment): mutant of the E. coli biotin ligase BioID engineered for improved catalytic efficiency (Branon et al., 2018)
   7055..383     -  CDS            calmodulin (across the origin): calcium-binding protein
