[The description below was written by a language model from this plasmid's Addgene catalogue record and pLannotate feature annotations shown in this document.]
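Description:
pAAV-CMV-CD4-sTC-M13-GFP-P2A-CaM-V5-sTN is a 7.1 kb AAV-backbone mammalian expression plasmid carrying the single-transcript "CaST-P2A" version of a calcium-dependent biotin-tagging tool, intended according to the record for expression in HEK cells. It is propagated in E. coli through a high-copy ColE1/pUC-type origin with ampicillin selection (AmpR under its own bla promoter), and it also carries an f1 phage origin. The expression cassette lies between AAV2 inverted terminal repeats. One ITR is annotated in full, while the other is detected only as two short fragments, so its integrity cannot be judged from the feature table.

Expression is driven by the CMV enhancer and immediate early promoter and terminated by a bGH polyadenylation signal; a T7 promoter sits just upstream of the coding region. The synthetic open reading frame begins with an Igκ leader and a truncated human CD4 lacking its cytoplasmic tail, which should anchor the first polypeptide at the membrane. This is fused to a segment annotated as miniTurbo (the "sTC" split-TurboID piece in the name), the M13 calmodulin-binding peptide from myosin light chain kinase, and EGFP. The P2A site named in the construct, though not annotated, separates this from a second polypeptide of calmodulin, a V5 tag, and a shorter TurboID fragment ("sTN"). The design implies that calcium-bound calmodulin binds M13, bringing the two biotin ligase halves together so that enzyme activity is reconstituted and nearby proteins are biotinylated. This gives a biochemical record of elevated calcium, consistent with the associated work on tagging cellular activity history. The record also lists an HA tag, which the annotation does not locate.
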