Addgene plasmid #219781: pAAV-CMV-CD4-sTC-M13-GFP-P2A-CaM-V5-sTN
Purpose: CaST-P2A for HEK cell expression
Depositing lab: Christina Kim. Depositing organization: University of California, Davis. Publication: Rapid, biochemical tagging of cellular activity history in vivo. Zhang R, Anguiano M, Aarrestad IK, Lin S, Chandra J, Vadde SS, Olson DE, Kim CK. Nat Methods. 2024 Sep;21(9):1725-1735. doi: 10.1038/s41592-024-02375-7. Epub 2024 Aug 5. PubMed 39103446.
Backbone
  Vector backbone: AAV
  Vector type: Mammalian Expression, AAV
Growth in bacteria
  Bacterial resistance: Ampicillin, 100 μg/mL
  Growth temperature: 37°C
  Growth strain: DH5alpha
  Copy number: Unknown
Gene/Insert
  Gene/Insert name: CD4-sTC-M13-GFP-P2A-CaM-V5-sTN
  Species: Synthetic
  Promoter: CMV
  Tag / fusion protein: V5; HA
  Cloning method: Gibson Cloning
  Sequencing primers: 5′ acgactcactatagggagaccc; 3′ GATCAGCGAGCTCTAGctcgag
Terms and licenses: Academic/Nonprofit Terms; Industry Terms: Not Available to Industry
Depositor comments: Please visit https://www.biorxiv.org/content/10.1101/2023.09.06.556431v1 for bioRxiv preprint.
How to cite: pAAV-CMV-CD4-sTC-M13-GFP-P2A-CaM-V5-sTN was a gift from Christina Kim (Addgene plasmid # 219781 ; http://n2t.net/addgene:219781 ; RRID:Addgene_219781)
